>Addgene plasmid #72030 | Sema4c-AP-His | depositor full sequence | sequence record 131216 | Full Sequence
GTCGAGGTCTCGACGGTATCGATTGACATTGATTATTGACTAGCTAGTTATTAATAGTAATCAATTACGG
GGTCATTAGTTCATAGCCCATATATGGAGTTCCGCGTTACATAACTTACGGTAAATGGCCCGCCTGGCTG
ACCGCCCAACGACCCCCGCCCATTGACGTCAATAATGACGTATGTTCCCATAGTAACGCCAATAGGGACT
TTCCATTGACGTCAATGGGTGGAGTATTTACGGTAAACTGCCCACTTGGCAGTACATCAAGTGTATCATA
TGCCAAGTCCGCCCCCTATTGACGTCAATGACGGTAAATGGCCCGCCTGGCATTATGCCCAGTACATGAC
CTTACGGGACTTTCCTACTTGGCAGTACATCTACGTATTAGTCATCGCTATTACCATGGTGATGCGGTTT
TGGCAGTACACCAATGGGCGTGGATAGCGGTTTGACTCACGGGGATTTCCAAGTCTCCACCCCATTGACG
TCAATGGGAGTTTGTTTTGGCACCAAAATCAACGGGACTTTCCAAAATGTCGTAATAACCCCGCCCCGTT
GACGCAAATGGGCGGTAGGCGTGTACGGTGGGAGGTCTATATAAGCAGAGCTCGTTTAGTGAACCGTCAG
ATCGCCTGGAGACGCCATCCACGCTGTTTTGACCTCCATAGAAGACACCGGGACCGATCCAGCCTCCGCG
GCCGGGAACGGTGCATTGGAACGCGGATTCCCCGTGCCAAGAGTGACGTAAGTACCGCCTATAGACTCTA
TAGGCACACCCCTTTGGCTCTTATGCATGCTATACTGTTTTTGGCTTGGGGCCTATACACCCCCGCTTCC
ATATGCTATAGGTGATGGTATAGCTTAGCCTATAGGTGTGGGTTATTGACCATTATTGACCACTCCCCTA
TTGGTGACGATACTTTCCATTACTAATCCATAACATGGCTCTTTGCCACAACTATCTCTATTGGCTATAT
GCCAATACTCTGTCCTTCAGAGACTGACACGGACTCTGTATTTTTACAGGATGGGGTCCCATTTATTATT
TACAAATTCACATATACAACAACGCCGTCCCCCGTGCCCGCAGTTTTTATTAAACATAGCGTGGGATCTC
CACGCGAATCTCGGGTACGTGTTCCGGACATGGGCTCTTCTCCGGTAGCGGCGGAGCTTCCACATCCGAG
CCCTGGTCCCATGCCTCCAGCGGCTCATGGTCGCTCGGCAGCTCCTTGCTCCTAACAGTGGAGGCCAGAC
TTAGGCACAGCACAATGCCCACCACCACCAGTGTGCCGCACAAGGCCGTGGCGGTAGGGTATGTGTCTGA
AAATGAGCTCGGAGATTGGGCTCGCACCGCTGACGCAGATGGAAGACTTAAGGCAGCGGCAGAAGAAGAT
GCAGGCAGCTGAGTTGTTGTATTCTGATAAGAGTCAGAGGTAACTCCCGTTGCGGTGCTGTTAACGGTGG
AGGGCAGTGTAGTCTGAGCAGTACTCGTTGCTGCCGCGCGCGCCACCAGACATAATAGCTGACAGACTAA
CAGACTGTTCCTTTCCATGGGTCTTTTCTGCAGAAGCTTGAATTCTCGAGGATCCGCGGCCGCGCCACCA
TGGCCCCACACTGGGCTGTCTGGCTGCTGGCAGCAGGGCTGTGGGGCCTGGGCATCGGGGCTGAGATGTG
GTGGAACCTTGTGCCCCGGAAGACAGTATCTTCTGGGGAGCTGGTCACAGTAGTGAGGCGGTTCTCCCAG
ACAGGCATCCAGGACTTCCTGACACTGACCCTGACAGAACATTCTGGCCTTTTATATGTGGGGGCCCGAG
AGGCGCTGTTTGCCTTCAGTGTAGAGGCTCTGGAGCTGCAAGGAGCGATCTCTTGGGAGGCTCCAGCTGA
GAAGAAAATTGAATGTACCCAGAAAGGGAAGAGCAACCAGACCGAATGCTTCAACTTCATCCGCTTCCTT
CAGCCATACAATTCCTCCCATCTGTATGTCTGCGGCACCTATGCCTTCCAGCCCAAGTGCACCTACATCA
ACATGCTCACGTTCACCTTGGACCGTGCAGAATTTGAGGATGGGAAGGGTAAATGCCCATATGACCCAGC
TAAGGGTCACACCGGACTCCTTGTGGACGGTGAGCTGTACTCAGCCACACTCAATAACTTCCTGGGCACA
GAGCCGGTTATCCTTCGATACATGGGGACCCACCACTCCATCAAGACAGAGTACCTGGCTTTTTGGCTGA
ATGAACCCCACTTTGTAGGCTCTGCCTTTGTCCCTGAGAGTGTGGGAAGCTTCACGGGAGACGATGACAA
GATCTACTTCTTCTTCAGTGAGCGGGCAGTGGAGTATGACTGCTATTCCGAGCAGGTGGTGGCTCGTGTG
GCGAGAGTCTGTAAGGGTGACATGGGGGGAGCACGGACGCTGCAGAAGAAATGGACGACGTTCCTGAAGG
CTCGGTTGGTGTGCTCAGCCCCTGACTGGAAGGTCTACTTCAACCAGCTGAAGGCGGTGCACACCCTGCG
GGGCGCCTCTTGGCACAACACCACCTTCTTCGGGGTTTTTCAAGCGCGATGGGGCGATATGGACCTGTCT
GCAGTTTGTGAGTACCAGTTGGAACAGATCCAGCAAGTGTTTGAGGGTCCCTACAAGGAGTACAGTGAGC
AAGCCCAGAAGTGGGCCCGCTATACTGACCCGGTACCCAGCCCTCGGCCTGGTTCGTGTATCAACAACTG
GCACCGAGACAATGGCTACACCAGTTCCCTGGAACTGCCGGACAACACCCTCAACTTCATCAAGAAGCAC
CCCCTGATGGAGGACCAGGTGAAGCCTCGGTTGGGCCGCCCCCTACTTGTGAAGAAGAACACTAACTTCA
CACACGTGGTGGCCGACAGGGTCCCAGGGCTTGATGGTGCCACCTATACAGTGTTGTTCATTGGTACAGG
AGATGGCTGGCTGCTGAAGGCTGTGAGCCTGGGGCCCTGGATCCACATGGTGGAGGAACTGCAGGTGTTT
GACCAGGAGCCAGTGGAAAGTCTGGTGCTGTCTCAGAGCAAGAAGGTGCTCTTTGCTGGCTCCCGCTCTC
AGCTGGTTCAGCTGTCTCTGGCCGACTGCACAAAGTACCGTTTCTGTGTAGACTGTGTCCTGGCCAGGGA
CCCTTACTGTGCCTGGAATGTCAACACCAGCCGCTGTGTGGCCACCACCAGTGGTCGCTCGGGGTCCTTT
CTGGTCCAACATGTGGCGAACTTGGACACTTCAAAGATGTGTAACCAGTATGGCATTAAAAAAGTCAGAT
CTATTCCCAAGAACATCACCGTTGTGTCAGGCACAGACCTGGTCCTACCCTGCCACCTCTCGTCCAATTT
GGCCCATGCCCACTGGACCTTCGGAAGCCAGGACCTGCCTGCAGAACAACCTGGCTCCTTTCTTTATGAC
ACGGGACTCCAGGCGCTGGTGGTGATGGCCGCACAGTCCCGTCACTCTGGACCCTATCGTTGCTATTCAG
AGGAGCAGGGGACAAGACTGGCTGCAGAAAGCTACCTTGTTGCTGTCGTGGCCGGCTCGTCGGTGACACT
GGAGGCACGGGCTCCCTTGGAAAACCTGGGGGGCGCGCCTGGATCTTCCGGAATCATCCCAGTTGAGGAG
GAGAACCCGGACTTCTGGAACCGCGAGGCAGCCGAGGCCCTGGGTGCCGCCAAGAAGCTGCAGCCTGCAC
AGACAGCCGCCAAGAACCTCATCATCTTCCTGGGCGATGGGATGGGGGTGTCTACGGTGACAGCTGCCAG
GATCCTAAAAGGGCAGAAGAAGGACAAACTGGGGCCTGAGATACCCCTGGCCATGGACCGCTTCCCATAT
GTGGCTCTGTCCAAGACATACAATGTAGACAAACATGTGCCAGACAGTGGAGCCACAGCCACGGCCTACC
TGTGCGGGGTCAAGGGCAACTTCCAGACCATTGGCTTGAGTGCAGCCGCCCGCTTTAACCAGTGCAACAC
GACACGCGGCAACGAGGTCATCTCCGTGATGAATCGGGCCAAGAAAGCAGGGAAGTCAGTGGGAGTGGTA
ACCACCACACGAGTGCAGCACGCCTCGCCAGCCGGCACCTACGCCCACACGGTGAACCGCAACTGGTACT
CGGACGCCGACGTGCCTGCCTCGGCCCGCCAGGAGGGGTGCCAGGACATCGCTACGCAGCTCATCTCCAA
CATGGACATTGACGTGATCCTAGGTGGGGGCCGAAAGTACATGTTTCGCATGGGAACCCCAGACCCTGAG
TACCCAGATGACTACAGCCAAGGTGGGACCAGGCTGGACGGGAAGAATCTGGTGCAGGAATGGCTGGCGA
AGCGCCAGGGTGCCCGGTACGTGTGGAACCGCACTGAGCTCATGCAGGCTTCCCTGGACCCGTCTGTGGC
CCATCTCATGGGTCTCTTTGAGCCTGGAGACATGAAATACGAGATCCACCGAGACTCCACACTGGACCCC
TCCCTGATGGAGATGACAGAGGCTGCCCTGCGCCTGCTGAGCAGGAACCCCCGCGGCTTCTTCCTCTTCG
TGGAGGGTGGTCGCATCGACCATGGTCATCATGAAAGCAGGGCTTACCGGGCACTGACTGAGACGATCAT
GTTCGACGACGCCATTGAGAGGGCGGGCCAGCTCACCAGCGAGGAGGACACGCTGAGCCTCGTCACTGCC
GACCACTCCCACGTCTTCTCCTTCGGAGGCTACCCCCTGCGAGGGAGCTCCATCTTCGGGCTGGCCCCTG
GCAAGGCCCGGGACAGGAAGGCCTACACGGTCCTCCTATACGGAAACGGTCCAGGCTATGTGCTCAAGGA
CGGCGCCCGGCCGGATGTTACCGAGAGCGAGAGCGGGAGCCCCGAGTATCGGCAGCAGTCAGCAGTGCCC
CTGGACGAAGAGACCCACGCAGGCGAGGACGTGGCGGTGTTCGCGCGCGGCCCGCAGGCGCACCTGGTTC
ACGGCGTGCAGGAGCAGACCTTCATAGCGCACGTCATGGCCTTCGCCGCCTGCCTGGAGCCCTACACCGC
CTGCGACCTGGCGCCCCCCGCCGGCACCACCGACGCCGCGCACCCGGGTCATCATCACCATCACCATTAA
TCTAGAGATCTTATTAAAGCAGAACTTGTTTATTGCAGCTTATAATGGTTACAAATAAAGCAATAGCATC
ACAAATTTCACAAATAAAGCATTTTTTTCACTGCATTCTAGTTGTGGTTTGTCCAAACTCATCAATGTAT
CTTATCATGTCTGGTCGACTCTAGCTAGACTCTTCCGCTTCCTCGCTCACTGACTCGCTGCGCTCGGTCG
TTCGGCTGCGGCGAGCGGTATCAGCTCACTCAAAGGCGGTAATACGGTTATCCACAGAATCAGGGGATAA
CGCAGGAAAGAACATGTGAGCAAAAGGCCAGCAAAAGGCCAGGAACCGTAAAAAGGCCGCGTTGCTGGCG
TTTTTCCATAGGCTCCGCCCCCCTGACGAGCATCACAAAAATCGACGCTCAAGTCAGAGGTGGCGAAACC
CGACAGGACTATAAAGATACCAGGCGTTTCCCCCTGGAAGCTCCCTCGTGCGCTCTCCTGTTCCGACCCT
GCCGCTTACCGGATACCTGTCCGCCTTTCTCCCTTCGGGAAGCGTGGCGCTTTCTCATAGCTCACGCTGT
AGGTATCTCAGTTCGGTGTAGGTCGTTCGCTCCAAGCTGGGCTGTGTGCACGAACCCCCCGTTCAGCCCG
ACCGCTGCGCCTTATCCGGTAACTATCGTCTTGAGTCCAACCCGGTAAGACACGACTTATCGCCACTGGC
AGCAGCCACTGGTAACAGGATTAGCAGAGCGAGGTATGTAGGCGGTGCTACAGAGTTCTTGAAGTGGTGG
CCTAACTACGGCTACACTAGAAGAACAGTATTTGGTATCTGCGCTCTGCTGAAGCCAGTTACCTTCGGAA
AAAGAGTTGGTAGCTCTTGATCCGGCAAACAAACCACCGCTGGTAGCGGTGGTTTTTTTGTTTGCAAGCA
GCAGATTACGCGCAGAAAAAAAGGATCTCAAGAAGATCCTTTGATCTTTTCTACGGGGTCTGACGCTCAG
TGGAACGAAAACTCACGTTAAGGGATTTTGGTCATGAGATTATCAAAAAGGATCTTCACCTAGATCCTTT
TAAATTAAAAATGAAGTTTTAAATCAATCTAAAGTATATATGAGTAAACTTGGTCTGACAGTTACCAATG
CTTAATCAGTGAGGCACCTATCTCAGCGATCTGTCTATTTCGTTCATCCATAGTTGCCTGACTCCCCGTC
GTGTAGATAACTACGATACGGGAGGGCTTACCATCTGGCCCCAGTGCTGCAATGATACCGCGAGACCCAC
GCTCACCGGCTCCAGATTTATCAGCAATAAACCAGCCAGCCGGAAGGGCCGAGCGCAGAAGTGGTCCTGC
AACTTTATCCGCCTCCATCCAGTCTATTAATTGTTGCCGGGAAGCTAGAGTAAGTAGTTCGCCAGTTAAT
AGTTTGCGCAACGTTGTTGCCATTGCTACAGGCATCGTGGTGTCACGCTCGTCGTTTGGTATGGCTTCAT
TCAGCTCCGGTTCCCAACGATCAAGGCGAGTTACATGATCCCCCATGTTGTGCAAAAAAGCGGTTAGCTC
CTTCGGTCCTCCGATCGTTGTCAGAAGTAAGTTGGCCGCAGTGTTATCACTCATGGTTATGGCAGCACTG
CATAATTCTCTTACTGTCATGCCATCCGTAAGATGCTTTTCTGTGACTGGTGAGTACTCAACCAAGTCAT
TCTGAGAATAGTGTATGCGGCGACCGAGTTGCTCTTGCCCGGCGTCAATACGGGATAATACCGCGCCACA
TAGCAGAACTTTAAAAGTGCTCATCATTGGAAAACGTTCTTCGGGGCGAAAACTCTCAAGGATCTTACCG
CTGTTGAGATCCAGTTCGATGTAACCCACTCGTGCACCCAACTGATCTTCAGCATCTTTTACTTTCACCA
GCGTTTCTGGGTGAGCAAAAACAGGAAGGCAAAATGCCGCAAAAAAGGGAATAAGGGCGACACGGAAATG
TTGAATACTCATACTCTTCCTTTTTCAATATTATTGAAGCATTTATCAGGGTTATTGTCTCATGAGCGGA
TACATATTTGAATGTATTTAGAAAAATAAACAAATAGGGGTTCCGCGCACATTTCCCCGAAAAGTGCCAC
CTGACGTCTAAGAAACCATTATTATCATGACATTAACCTATAAAAATAGGCGTATCACGAGGCCCTTTCG
TCTCGCGCGTTTCGGTGATGACGGTGAAAACCTCTGACACATGCAGCTCCCGGAGGAATGTGTGTCAGTT
AGGGTGTGGAAAGTCCCCAGGCTCCCCAGGCAGGCAGAAGTATGCAAAGCATGCATCTCAATTAGTCAGC
AACCAGGTGTGGAAAGTCCCCAGGCTCCCCAGCAGGCAGAAGTATGCAAAGCATGCATCTCAATTAGTCA
GCAACCATAGTCCCGCCCCTAACTCCGCCCATCCCGCCCCTAACTCCGCCCAGTTCCGCCCATTCTCCGC
CCCATGGCTGACTAATTTTTTTTATTTATGCAGAGGCCGAGGCCGCCTCTGCCTCTGAGCTATTCCAGAA
GTAGTGAGGAGGCTTTTTTGGAGGCCTAGGCTTTTGCAAAAAGCTCCCGGGAGCTTGTATATCCATTTTC
GTCCCGGAGACGGTCACAGCTTGTCTGTAAGCGGATGCCGGGAGCAGACAAGCCCGTCAGGGCGCGTCAG
CGGGTGTTGGCGGGTGTCGGGGCTGGCTTAACTATGCGGCATCAGAGCAGATTGTACTGAGAGTGCACCA
TATGCGGTGTGAAATACCGCACAGATGCGTAAGGAGAAAATACCGCATCAGGAAATTGTAAGCGTTAATA
TTTTGTTAAAATTCGCGTTAAATTTTTGTTAAATCAGCTCATTTTTTAACCAATAGGCCGAAATCGGCAA
AATCCCTTATAAATCAAAAGAATAGACCGAGATAGGGT
[37 nt withheld, positions 8019-8055]
AAAGAACGTGGACTCCAACGTCAAAGG
[49 nt withheld, positions 8083-8131]
T
[91 nt withheld, positions 8133-8223]
G
[124 nt withheld, positions 8225-8348]
CCATTCGCCATTCAGGCTGCGCAACTGTTGGGAAGGGCGATCGGTGCGGGCCTCTTCGCTATTACGCCAG
CTGGCGAAAGGGGGATGTGCTGCAAGGCGATTAAGTTGGGTAACGCCAGGGTTTTCCCAGTCACGACGTT
GTAAAACGACGGCCAGTGAATT
Features (pLannotate 1.2.2; 14 found; start..end, strand, type, name):
     25..408     +  enhancer       CMV enhancer: human cytomegalovirus immediate early enhancer
    410..609     +  promoter       CMV promoter: human cytomegalovirus (CMV) immediate early promoter
    748..1573    +  intron         CMV intron A: human cytomegalovirus intron A (Chapman et al., 1991)
   1610..3601    +  CDS            Sema4c (fragment): SEM4C_MOUSE - Also known as S4c, Semacl1, Semai. Experimental evidence at protein level: Swiss-Prot protein existence level 1. Cell surface receptor for PLXNB2 that plays an important role in cell-cell signaling. PLXNB2 binding promotes downstream activation of RHOA and phosphorylation of ERBB2 at 'Tyr-1248'. Required for normal brain development, axon guidance and cell migration. Probable signaling receptor which may play a role in myogenic differentiation through activation of the stress-activated MAPK cascade. From Mus musculus (Mouse).
   3623..5074    +  CDS            SEAP: secreted alkaline phosphatase from human placenta The natural enzyme has a C-terminal transmembrane sequence that is replaced by a GPI anchor.
   5133..5254    +  polyA_signal   SV40 poly(A) signal: SV40 polyadenylation signal
   5463..6051    -  rep_origin     ori: high-copy-number ColE1/pMB1/pBR322/pUC origin of replication
   6222..7082    -  CDS            AmpR: β-lactamase; bla; confers resistance to ampicillin, carbenicillin, and related antibiotics
   7083..7187    -  promoter       AmpR promoter: bla
   7282..7317    +  CDS            rop (fragment): Rop protein, which maintains plasmids at low copy number; rop
   7340..7670    +  promoter       SV40 promoter: SV40 enhancer and early promoter
   7793..7892    +  misc_feature   bom (fragment): basis of mobility region from pBR322
   7920..8348    -  rep_origin     f1 ori (sequence partly withheld): f1 bacteriophage origin of replication; arrow indicates direction of (+) strand synthesis
   8352..8509    -  CDS            lacZα (fragment): LacZα fragment of β-galactosidase; lacZ fragment
