[The description below was written by a language model from this plasmid's Addgene catalogue record and pLannotate feature annotations shown in this document.]
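Description:
Sema4c-AP-His is a mammalian expression plasmid of about 8.5 kb built on the pCMVi-SV40ori backbone. It produces the extracellular region of mouse Semaphorin 4C as a soluble fusion protein. The 1,992 bp Sema4c fragment was cloned between NotI and AscI sites, both of which are retained. It sits in frame upstream of a backbone-encoded human placental alkaline phosphatase (annotated as SEAP) followed by a 6X histidine tag. The His tag is stated in the catalogue entry but is not annotated separately in the feature table. Transcription is driven by the human cytomegalovirus immediate early enhancer and promoter. CMV intron A lies between the promoter and the coding sequence, an arrangement commonly used to boost expression, and an SV40 polyadenylation signal terminates the transcript.

In bacteria the plasmid is maintained at high copy through a ColE1/pUC-type origin and selected with ampicillin via the β-lactamase gene. The backbone also carries an SV40 enhancer/early promoter region. This region contains the SV40 origin, consistent with the backbone name, and would permit episomal amplification in cells expressing large T antigen. An f1 phage origin and short remnants of rop, bom and lacZα are also present as vestiges of earlier cloning vectors.

Because the semaphorin ectodomain lacks its membrane-anchoring portion, the fusion is expected to be secreted into the culture medium. There the alkaline phosphatase moiety gives an enzymatic readout and the His tag offers a handle for capture or purification. The associated publication describes an extracellular biochemical screen for recognition proteins in the retina, so the construct fits use as a tagged probe in receptor–ligand binding assays.
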