Addgene plasmid #72030: Sema4c-AP-His
Purpose: Expresses the extracellular region of the Sema4C protein, C-terminally fused to alkaline phosphatase + 6X histidine tag.
Depositing lab: Woj Wojtowicz. Depositing organization: University of California, Berkeley. Publication: An extracellular biochemical screen reveals that FLRTs and Unc5s mediate neuronal subtype recognition in the retina. Visser JJ, Cheng Y, Perry SC, Chastain AB, Parsa B, Masri SS, Ray TA, Kay JN, Wojtowicz WM. Elife. 2015 Dec 3;4. pii: e08149. doi: 10.7554/eLife.08149. PubMed 26633812.
Backbone
  Vector backbone: pCMVi-SV40ori
  Vector type: Mammalian Expression
Growth in bacteria
  Bacterial resistance: Ampicillin, 100 μg/mL
  Growth temperature: 37°C
  Growth strain: DH5alpha
  Copy number: High Copy
Gene/Insert
  Gene/Insert name: Sema4c (alt names: Semaphorin 4C; Semaf; Semai; Semacl1; NCBI gene ID 20353; Reference sequence NM_001126047.2)
  Species: M. musculus (mouse)
  Insert size (bp): 1992
  Entrez Gene: Sema4c (a.k.a. AI426163, M-Sema F, Semacl1, Semaf, Semai, sema I)
  Promoter: CMV
  Tag / fusion protein: AP-His (C terminal on backbone)
  Cloning method: Restriction Enzyme; 5′ cloning site NotI (not destroyed); 3′ cloning site AscI (not destroyed)
  Sequencing primers: 5′ GTCAGAGGTAACTCCCGTTGC; 3′ GAGGTTCTTGGCGGCTGTC
Terms and licenses: Academic/Nonprofit Terms; Industry Terms: Not Available to Industry
How to cite: Sema4c-AP-His was a gift from Woj Wojtowicz (Addgene plasmid # 72030 ; http://n2t.net/addgene:72030 ; RRID:Addgene_72030)
