>Addgene plasmid #72030 | Sema4c-AP-His | addgene partial sequence | sequence record 137607 | pMRB101-F 5'-aagatgcaggcagctgagtt-3'
ACGGTGGAGGGCAGTGTAGTCTGAGCAGTACTCGTTGCTGCCGCGCGCGCCACCAGACATAATAGCTGAC
AGACTAACAGACTGTTCCTTTCCATGGGTCTTTTCTGCAGAAGCTTGAATTCTCGAGGATCCGCGGCCGC
GCCACCATGGCCCCACACTGGGCTGTCTGGCTGCTGGCAGCAGGGCTGTGGGGCCTGGGCATCGGGGCTG
AGATGTGGTGGAACCTTGTGCCCCGGAAGACAGTATCTTCTGGGGAGCTGGTCACAGTAGTGAGGCGGTT
CTCCCAGACAGGCATCCAGGACTTCCTGACACTGACCCTGACAGAACATTCTGGCCTTTTATATGTGGGG
GCCCGAGAGGCGCTGTTTGCCTTCAGTGTAGAGGCTCTGGAGCTGCAAGGAGCGATCTCTTGGGAGGCTC
CAGCTGAGAAGAAAATTGAATGTACCCAGAAAGGGAAGAGCAACCAGACCGAATGCTTCAACTTCATCCG
CTTCCTTCAGCCATACAATTCCTCCCATCTGTATGTCTGCGGCACCTATGCCTTCCAGCCCAAGTGCACC
TACATCAACATGCTCACGTTCACCTTGGACCGTGCAGAATTTGAGGATGGGAAGGGTAAATGCCCATATG
ACCCAGCTAAGGGTCACACCGGACTCCTTGTGGACGGTGAGCTGTACTCAGCCACACTCAATAACTTCCT
GGGCACAGAGCCGGTTATCCTTCGATACATGGGGACCCACCACTCCATCAAGACAGAGTACCTGGCTTTT
TGGCTGAATGAACCCCACTTTGTAGGCTCTGCCTTTGTCC
