>Addgene plasmid #72030 | Sema4c-AP-His | addgene partial sequence | sequence record 137608 | SV40pA-R 5'-GAAATTTGTGATGCTATTGC-3'
ATAAGATCTCTAGATTAATGGTGATGGTGATGATGACCCGGGTGCGCGGCGTCGGTGGTGCCGGCGGGGG
GCGCCAGGTCGCAGGCGGTGTAGGGCTCCAGGCAGGCGGCGAAGGCCATGACGTGCGCTATGAAGGTCTG
CTCCTGCACGCCGTGAACCAGGTGCGCCTGCGGGCCGCGCGCGAACACCGCCACGTCCTCGCCTGCGTGG
GTCTCTTCGTCCAGGGGCACTGCTGACTGCTGCCGATACTCGGGGCTCCCGCTCTCGCTCTCGGTAACAT
CCGGCCGGGCGCCGTCCTTGAGCACATAGCCTGGACCGTTTCCGTATAGGAGGACCGTGTAGGCCTTCCT
GTCCCGGGCCTTGCCAGGGGCCAGCCCGAAGATGGAGCTCCCTCGCAGGGGGTAGCCTCCGAAGGAGAAG
ACGTGGGAGTGGTCGGCAGTGACGAGGCTCAGCGTGTCCTCCTCGCTGGTGAGCTGGCCCGCCCTCTCAA
TGGCGTCGTCGAACATGATCGTCTCAGTCAGTGCCCGGTAAGCCCTGCTTTCATGATGACCATGGTCGAT
GCGACCACCCTCCACGAAGAGGAAGAAGCCGCGGGGGTTCCTGCTCAGCAGGCGCAGGGCAGCCTCTGTC
ATCTCCATCAGGGAGGGGTCCAGTGTGGAGTCTCGGTGGATCTCGTATTTCATGTCTCCAGGCTCAAAGA
GACCCATGAGATGGGTCACAGACGGGTCCAGGGAAGCCTGCATGAGCTCAGTGCGGTTCCACACATACCG
GGCACCCTGGCGCTTCGCCAGCCATTCCTGCACCAGATTCTTCCCGTCCAGCCTGGTCCCACCTTG
